Addgene plasmid #174847: pLV-U6-SGIPZ
Purpose: (Empty Backbone) empty vector for cloning shRNA and/or miRNA
Depositing lab: Helen Morrison. Depositing organization: Leibniz Institute on Aging - Fritz Lipmann Institute (FLI).
Backbone
  Vector backbone: pLV-U6-SGIPZ
  Backbone manufacturer: Modified from pGIPZ
  Backbone size (bp): 9508
  Vector type: Mammalian Expression, Lentiviral, RNAi
  Selectable markers: Puromycin
Growth in bacteria
  Bacterial resistance: Ampicillin, 100 μg/mL
  Growth temperature: 37°C
  Growth strain: NEB Stable
  Copy number: High Copy
Terms and licenses: Academic/Nonprofit Terms; Industry Terms: Not Available to Industry
How to cite: pLV-U6-SGIPZ was a gift from Helen Morrison (Addgene plasmid # 174847 ; http://n2t.net/addgene:174847 ; RRID:Addgene_174847)
