[The description below was written by a language model from this plasmid's Addgene catalogue record and pLannotate feature annotations shown in this document.]
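Description:
pLV-U6-SGIPZ is an empty lentiviral RNAi backbone of about 9.5 kb, derived from pGIPZ and intended for cloning shRNA and/or miRNA-based knockdown cassettes for delivery into mammalian cells. It is propagated in bacteria through a high-copy ColE1/pUC-type origin with ampicillin resistance. An EM7-driven bleomycin/Zeocin resistance gene is also annotated, sitting between the cPPT and the U6 promoter. The viral framework is HIV-1 based: a truncated 5' LTR, the Ψ packaging signal with a partial gag sequence, the RRE for Rev-dependent nuclear export, the cPPT/CTS, a WPRE to boost transcript expression, and a self-inactivating ΔU3 3' LTR followed by a bGH polyadenylation signal. Short nef and Rev fragments are remnants of the viral sequence. An SV40 origin and SV40 poly(A) signal lie in the plasmid backbone outside the LTRs.

Between the LTRs the vector carries two routes for expressing silencing RNAs. A human U6 RNA polymerase III promoter is available for conventional shRNA expression. Downstream of it, a CMV enhancer/promoter drives a Pol II transcript encoding TurboGFP, an EMCV IRES and the puromycin resistance gene, followed by 5' miR-30a flanking sequence. This is the pGIPZ-style arrangement in which a miR-30-embedded hairpin is processed from the same transcript that reports and selects for transduction. Only the 5' miR-30a flank is annotated, consistent with an empty cloning vector, and the record does not describe the cloning sites. Transduced cells can be tracked by green fluorescence and selected with puromycin, making the backbone suited to stable knockdown experiments using one or both hairpin formats.
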