Features (pLannotate 1.2.2; 25 found; start..end, strand, type, name):
    281..979     -  CDS            TurboGFP: improved green fluorescent protein from Pontellina plumata (Evdokimov et al., 2006) mammalian codon-optimized
   1071..1274    -  promoter       CMV promoter: human cytomegalovirus (CMV) immediate early promoter
   1275..1578    -  enhancer       CMV enhancer: human cytomegalovirus immediate early enhancer
   1677..1917    -  promoter       U6 promoter: RNA polymerase III promoter for human U6 snRNA
   1944..1991    +  promoter       EM7 promoter: synthetic bacterial promoter&nbsp
   2011..2385    +  CDS            BleoR: antibiotic-binding protein; Sh ble from Streptoalloteichus hindustanus; confers resistance to bleomycin, phleomycin, and Zeocin™
   2450..2567    -  misc_feature   cPPT/CTS: central polypurine tract and central termination sequence of HIV-1
   2617..2717    -  CDS            Rev (fragment): human immunodeficiency virus 1 (HIV-1) Rev protein; rev; enhances nuclear export of unspliced and incompletely spliced viral mRNAs
   3094..3327    -  misc_feature   RRE: The Rev response element (RRE) of HIV-1 allows for Rev-dependent mRNA export from the nucleus to the cytoplasm.
   3502..3840    -  CDS            HIV-1 gag (fragment): gag protein from human immunodeficiency virus 1; gag
   3824..3949    -  misc_feature   HIV-1 Ψ: packaging signal of human immunodeficiency virus type 1
   3996..4253    -  LTR            5' LTR (truncated): truncated 5' long terminal repeat (LTR) from HIV-1
   4301..4630    -  CDS            nef (fragment): NEF_HV1BR - Experimental evidence at protein level: Swiss-Prot protein existence level 1. Extracellular Nef protein targets CD4(+) T-lymphocytes for apoptosis by interacting with CXCR4 surface receptors (PubMed:14990729). From Human immunodeficiency virus type 1 group M subtype B (isolate BRU/LAI) (HIV-1).
   4797..4931    -  polyA_signal   SV40 poly(A) signal: SV40 polyadenylation signal
   4972..5107    -  rep_origin     SV40 ori: SV40 origin of replication
   5179..5283    +  promoter       AmpR promoter: bla
   5284..6144    +  CDS            AmpR: β-lactamase; bla; confers resistance to ampicillin, carbenicillin, and related antibiotics
   6315..6903    +  rep_origin     ori: high-copy-number ColE1/pMB1/pBR322/pUC origin of replication
   7114..7225    -  polyA_signal   bGH poly(A) signal: bovine growth hormone polyadenylation signal
   7332..7565    -  LTR            3' LTR (ΔU3): self-inactivating 3' long terminal repeat (LTR) from HIV-1
   7567..7755    -  CDS            nef (fragment): NEF_HV1Z2 - Experimental evidence at protein level: Swiss-Prot protein existence level 1. Extracellular Nef protein targets CD4(+) T-lymphocytes for apoptosis by interacting with CXCR4 surface receptors. From Human immunodeficiency virus type 1 group M subtype D (isolate Z2/CDC-Z34) (HIV-1).
   7772..8360    -  misc_feature   WPRE: woodchuck hepatitis virus posttranscriptional regulatory element
   8489..8578    -  ncRNA          5' miR-30a: sequence upstream of the 71-nt precursor of the human miR-30a microRNA (Zeng et al., 2002) miRNA
   8585..9181    -  CDS            PuroR: puromycin N-acetyltransferase; pac from Streptomyces alboniger; confers resistance to puromycin
   9190..254     -  misc_feature   IRES (across the origin): internal ribosome entry site (IRES) of the encephalomyocarditis virus (EMCV)
>Addgene plasmid #174847 | pLV-U6-SGIPZ | addgene full sequence | sequence record 344697 | Addgene NGS Result
CTACAGACGTTGTTTGTCTTCAAGAAGCTTCCAGAGGAACTGCTTCCTTCACGACATTCAACAGACCTTG
CATTCCTTTGGCGAGAGGGGAAAGACCCCTAGGAATGCTCGTCAAGAAGACAGGGCCAGGTTTCCGGGCC
CTCACATTGCCAAAAGACGGCAATATGGTGGAAAATAACATATAGACAAACGCACACCGGCCTTATTCCA
AGCGGCTTCGGCCAGTAACGTTAGGGGGGGGGGAGGGAGAGGGGCGGAATTTGCGGCCGCTACTTGTACA
TTATTCTTCACCGGCATCTGCATCCGGGGTCTTGAAGGCGTGCTGGTACTCCACGATGCCCAGCTCGGTG
TTGCTGTGATCCTCCTCCACGCGGCGGAAGGCGAACATGGGGCCCCCGTTCTGCAGGATGCTGGGGTGGA
TGGCGCTCTTGAAGTGCATGTGGCTGTCCACCACGGAGCTGTAGTAGCCGCCGTCGCGCAGGCTGAAGGT
GCGGGTGAAGCTGCCATCCAGATCGTTATCGCCCATGGGGTGCAGGTGCTCCACGGTGGCGTTGCTGCGG
ATGATCTTGTCGGTGAAGATCACGCTGTCCTCGGGGAAGCCGGTGCCCATCACCTTGAAGTCGCCGATCA
CGCGGCCGGCCTCGTAGCGGTAGCTGAAGCTCACGTGCAGCACGCCGCCGTCCTCGTACTTCTCGATGCG
GGTGTTGGTGTAGCCGCCGTTGTTGATGGCGTGCAGGAAGGGGTTCTCGTAGCCGCTGGGGTAGGTGCCG
AAGTGGTAGAAGCCGTAGCCCATCACGTGGCTCAGCAGGTAGGGGCTGAAGGTCAGGGCGCCTTTGGTGC
TCTTCATCTTGTTGGTCATGCGGCCCTGCTCGGGGGTGCCCTCTCCGCCGCCCACCAGCTCGAACTCCAC
GCCGTTCAGGGTGCCGGTGATGCGGCACTCGATCTCCATGGCGGGCAGGCCGCTCTCGTCGCTCTCCATG
GTGGCAGATCCTCTAGTAGAGTCGGTGTCTTCTATGGAGGTCAAAACAGCGTGGATGGCGTCTCCAGGCG
ATCTGACGGTTCACTAAACGAGCTCTGCTTATATAGACCTCCCACCGTACACGCCTACCGCCCATTTGCG
TCAATGGGGCGGAGTTGTTACGACATTTTGGAAAGTCCCGTTGATTTTGGTGCCAAAACAAACTCCCATT
GACGTCAATGGGGTGGAGACTTGGAAATCCCCGTGAGTCAAACCGCTATCCACGCCCATTGATGTACTGC
CAAAACCGCATCACCATGGTAATAGCGATGACTAATACGTAGATGTACTGCCAAGTAGGAAAGTCCCATA
AGGTCATGTACTGGGCATAATGCCAGGCGGGCCATTTACCGTCATTGACGTCAATAGGGGGCGTACTTGG
CATATGATACACTTGATGTACTGCCAAGTGGGCAGTTTACCGTAAATACTCCACCCATTGACGTCAATGG
AAAGTCCCTATTGGCGTTACTATGGGAACATACGTCATTATTGACGTCAATGGGCGGGGGTCGTTGGGCG
GTCAGCCAGGCGGGCCATTTACCGTAAGTTATGTAACGCGGAACTCCATATATGGGCTATGAACTAATGA
CCCCGTAATTGATTACTATTAATAACTAATGCATGGCGGTAATACGTCTAGAAAAAAAGAATCGATGTCC
TTTCCACAAGATATATAAAGCCAAGAAATCGAAATACTTTCAAGTTACGGTAAGCATATGATAGTCCATT
TTAAAACATAATTTTAAAACTGCAAACTACCCAAGAAATTATTACTTTCTACGTCACGTATTTTGTACTA
ATATCTTTGTGTTTACAGTCAAATTAATTCTAATTATCTCTCTAACAGCCTTGTATCGTATATGCAAATA
TGAAGGAATCATGGGAAATAGGCCCTCACTAGAACCTCGGACCTGCAGCACGTGTTGACAATTAATCATC
GGCATAGTATATCGGCATAGTATAATACGACTCACTATAGGAGGGCCACCATGGCCAAGTTGACCAGTGC
CGTTCCGGTGCTCACCGCGCGCGACGTCGCCGGAGCGGTCGAGTTCTGGACCGACCGGCTCGGGTTCTCC
CGGGACTTCGTGGAGGACGACTTCGCCGGTGTGGTCCGGGACGACGTGACCCTGTTCATCAGCGCGGTCC
AGGACCAGGTGGTGCCGGACAACACCCTGGCCTGGGTGTGGGTGCGCGGCCTGGACGAGCTGTACGCCGA
GTGGTCGGAGGTCGTGTCCACGAACTTCCGGGACGCCTCCGGGCCGGCCATGACCGAGATCGGCGAGCAG
CCGTGGGGGCGGGAGTTCGCCCTGCGCGACCCGGCCGGCAACTGCGTGCACTTCGTGGCCGAGGAGCAGG
ACTGATTCCGGACTAGAGCGGGCCCGGTACTAACCAAACTGGATCTCTGCTGTCCCTGTAATAAACCCGA
AAATTTTGAATTTTTGTAATTTGTTTTTGTAATTCTTTAGTTTGTATGTCTGTTGCTATTATGTCTACTA
TTCTTTCCCCTGCACTGTACCCCCCAATCCCCCCTTTTCTTTTAAAATTGTGGATGAATACTGCCATTTG
TCTGCAGAATTGGCGCACGCAGTGCCGATCCGTTCACTAATCGAATGGATCTGTCTCTGTCTCTCTCTCC
ACCTTCTTCTTCTATTCCTTCGGGCCTGTCGGGTCCCCTCGGGGTTGGGAGGTGGGTCTGAAACGATAAT
GGTGAATATCCCTGCCTAACTCTATTCACTATAGAAAGTACAGCAAAAACTATTCTTAAACCTACCAAGC
CTCCTACTATCATTATGAATAATTTTATATACCACAGCCAATTTGTTATGTTAAACCAATTCCACAAACT
TGCCCATTTATCTAATTCCAATAATTCTTGTTCATTCTTTTCTTGCTGGTTTTGCGATTCTTCAATTAAG
GAGTGTATTAAGCTTGTGTAATTGTTAATTTCTCTGTCCCACTCCATCCAGGTCGTGTGATTCCAAATCT
GTTCCAGAGATTTATTACTCCAACTAGCATTCCAAGGCACAGCAGTGGTGCAAATGAGTTTTCCAGAGCA
ACCCCAAATCCCCAGGAGCTGTTGATCCTTTAGGTATCTTTCCACAGCCAGGATTCTTGCCTGGAGCTGC
TTGATGCCCCAGACTGTGAGTTGCAACAGATGCTGTTGCGCCTCAATAGCCCTCAGCAAATTGTTCTGCT
GCTGCACTATACCAGACAATAATTGTCTGGCCTGTACCGTCAGCGTCATTGACGCTGCGCCCATAGTGCT
TCCTGCTGCTCCCAAGAACCCAAGGAACAAAGCTCCTATTCCCACTGCTCTTTTTTCTCTCTGCACCACT
CTTCTCTTTGCCTTGGTGGGTGCTACTCCTAATGGTTCAATTTTTACTACTTTATATTTATATAATTCAC
TTCTCCAATTGTCCCTCATATCTCCTCCTCCAGGTCTGAAGATCAGCGGCCGGCCGCTTGCTGTGCGGTG
GTCTTACTTTTGTTTTGCTCTTCCTCTATCTTGTCTAAAGCTTCCTTGGTGTCTTTTATCTCTATCCTTT
GATGCACACAATAGAGGGTTGCTACTGTATTATATAATGATCTAAGTTCTTCTGATCCTGTCTGAAGGGA
TGGTTGTAGCTGTCCCAGTATTTGTCTACAGCCTTCTGATGTTTCTAACAGGCCAGGATTAACTGCGAAT
CGTTCTAGCTCCCTGCTTGCCCATACTATATGTTTTAATTTATATTTTTTCTTTCCCCCTGGCCTTAACC
GAATTTTTTCCCATCGCGATCTAATTCTCCCCCGCTTAATACTGACGCTCTCGCACCCATCTCTCTCCTT
CTAGCCTCCGCTAGTCAAAATTTTTGGCGTACTCACCAGTCGCCGCCCCTCGCCTCTTGCCGTGCGCGCT
TCAGCAAGCCGAGTCCTGCGTCGAGAGAGCTCCTCTGGTTTCCCTTTCGCTTTCAAGTCCCTGTTCGGGC
GCCACTGCTAGAGATTTTCCACACTGACTAAAAGGGTCTGAGGGATCTCTAGTTACCAGAGTCACACAAC
AGACGGGCACACACTACTTGAAGCACTCAAGGCAAGCTTTATTGAGGCTTAAGCAGTGGGTTCCCTAGTT
AGCCAGAGAGCTCCCAGGCTCAGATCTGGTCTAACCAGAGAGACCCAGTACAGGCAAAAAGCAGCTGCTT
ATATGCAGGATCTGAGGGCTCGCCACTCCCCAGTCCCGCCCAGGCCACGCCTCCCTGGAAAGTCCCCAGC
GGAAAGTCCCTTGTAGCAAGCTCGATATCAGCAGTTCTTGAAGTACTCCGGATGCAGCTCTCGGGCCACG
TGATGAAATGCTAGGCGGCTGTCAAACCTCCACTCTAACACTTCTCTCTCCGGGTCATCCATCCCATGCA
GGCTCACAGGGTGTAACAAGCTGGTGTTCTCTCCTTTATTGGCCTCTTCTACCTTATCTGGCTCAACTGG
TACTAGCTTGTAGCACCATCCAAAGGTCAGTGGATATCTGACCCCTGGCCCTGGTGTGTAGTTCTGCTAA
TCAGGGAAGTAGCCTTGTGTGTGGTAGATCCACAGATCAAGGATATCTTGTCTTCTTTGGGAGTGAATTA
GCCCTTCCAACTACTAAGTTTGTAGTACATATTTAACAAATACAATTTCTTTAAAATGAAAATAATTCAG
AGGAATCACAGGTTTAGAGTAAATGAAACCACAGGTAATTGGCAGTGGTAATAGGGTATGGGGTGGGAAG
TTTGGGATGATTTTGGTTAGCTTGAGTTATCCAGTTGATCCAGACATGATAAGATACATTGATGAGTTTG
GACAAACCACAACTAGAATGCAGTGAAAAAAATGCTTTATTTGTGAAATTTGTGATGCTATTGCTTTATT
TGTAACCATTATAAGCTGCAATAAACAAGTTGATCTCCCGATCCGTCGACGAAGCTTTTTGCAAAAGCCT
AGGCCTCCAAAAAAGCCTCCTCACTACTTCTGGAATAGCTCAGAGGCCGAGGCGGCCTCGGCCTCTGCAT
AAATAAAAAAAATTAGTCAGCCATGGGGCGGAGAATGGGCGGAACTGGGCGGAGTTAGGGGCGGGATGGG
CGGAGTTAGGGGCGGGACTATGGTTGCTGACTAACTCGACGTCAGGTGGCACTTTTCGGGGAAATGTGCG
CGGAACCCCTATTTGTTTATTTTTCTAAATACATTCAAATATGTATCCGCTCATGAGACAATAACCCTGA
TAAATGCTTCAATAATATTGAAAAAGGAAGAGTATGAGTATTCAACATTTCCGTGTCGCCCTTATTCCCT
TTTTTGCGGCATTTTGCCTTCCTGTTTTTGCTCACCCAGAAACGCTGGTGAAAGTAAAAGATGCTGAAGA
TCAGTTGGGTGCACGAGTGGGTTACATCGAACTGGATCTCAACAGCGGTAAGATCCTTGAGAGTTTTCGC
CCCGAAGAACGTTTTCCAATGATGAGCACTTTTAAAGTTCTGCTATGTGGCGCGGTATTATCCCGTATTG
ACGCCGGGCAAGAGCAACTCGGTCGCCGCATACACTATTCTCAGAATGACTTGGTTGAGTACTCACCAGT
CACAGAAAAGCATCTTACGGATGGCATGACAGTAAGAGAATTATGCAGTGCTGCCATAACCATGAGTGAT
AACACTGCGGCCAACTTACTTCTGACAACGATCGGAGGACCGAAGGAGCTAACCGCTTTTTTGCACAACA
TGGGGGATCATGTAACTCGCCTTGATCGTTGGGAACCGGAGCTGAATGAAGCCATACCAAACGACGAGCG
TGACACCACGATGCCTGTAGCAATGGCAACAACGTTGCGCAAACTATTAACTGGCGAACTACTTACTCTA
GCTTCCCGGCAACAATTAATAGACTGGATGGAGGCGGATAAAGTTGCAGGACCACTTCTGCGCTCGGCCC
TTCCGGCTGGCTGGTTTATTGCTGATAAATCTGGAGCCGGTGAGCGTGGGTCTCGCGGTATCATTGCAGC
ACTGGGGCCAGATGGTAAGCCCTCCCGTATCGTAGTTATCTACACGACGGGGAGTCAGGCAACTATGGAT
GAACGAAATAGACAGATCGCTGAGATAGGTGCCTCACTGATTAAGCATTGGTAACTGTCAGACCAAGTTT
ACTCATATATACTTTAGATTGATTTAAAACTTCATTTTTAATTTAAAAGGATCTAGGTGAAGATCCTTTT
TGATAATCTCATGACCAAAATCCCTTAACGTGAGTTTTCGTTCCACTGAGCGTCAGACCCCGTAGAAAAG
ATCAAAGGATCTTCTTGAGATCCTTTTTTTCTGCGCGTAATCTGCTGCTTGCAAACAAAAAAACCACCGC
TACCAGCGGTGGTTTGTTTGCCGGATCAAGAGCTACCAACTCTTTTTCCGAAGGTAACTGGCTTCAGCAG
AGCGCAGATACCAAATACTGTTCTTCTAGTGTAGCCGTAGTTAGGCCACCACTTCAAGAACTCTGTAGCA
CCGCCTACATACCTCGCTCTGCTAATCCTGTTACCAGTGGCTGCTGCCAGTGGCGATAAGTCGTGTCTTA
CCGGGTTGGACTCAAGACGATAGTTACCGGATAAGGCGCAGCGGTCGGGCTGAACGGGGGGTTCGTGCAC
ACAGCCCAGCTTGGAGCGAACGACCTACACCGAACTGAGATACCTACAGCGTGAGCTATGAGAAAGCGCC
ACGCTTCCCGAAGGGAGAAAGGCGGACAGGTATCCGGTAAGCGGCAGGGTCGGAACAGGAGAGCGCACGA
GGGAGCTTCCAGGGGGAAACGCCTGGTATCTTTATAGTCCTGTCGGGTTTCGCCACCTCTGACTTGAGCG
TCGATTTTTGTGATGCTCGTCAGGGGGGCGGAGCCTATGGAAAAACGCCAGCAACGCGGCCTTTTTACGG
TTCCTGGCCTTTTGCTGGCCTTTTGCTCACATGTTCTTTCCTGCGTTATCCCCTGATTCTGTGGATAACC
GTATTACCGCCTTTGAGTGAGCTGATACCCTGCTATTGTCTTCCCAATCCTCCCCCTTGCTGTCCTGCCC
CACCCCACCCCCCAGAATAGAATGACACCTACTCAGACAATGCGATGCAATTTCCTCATTTTATTAGGAA
AGGACAGTGGGAGTGGCACCTTCCAGGGTCAAGGAAGGCACGGGGGAGGGGCAAACAACAGATGGCTGGC
AACTAGAAGGCACAGTCGAGGCTGATCAGCGGGTTTAAACAATGTCAAGGCCTCTCACTCTCTGATATTC
ATTTCTTTGCAAGTTATAAATACTGAATAATAAGATGACATGAACTACTACTGCTAGAGATTTTCCACAC
TGACTAAAAGGGTCTGAGGGATCTCTAGTTACCAGAGTCACACAACAGACGGGCACACACTACTTGAAGC
ACTCAAGGCAAGCTTTATTGAGGCTTAAGCAGTGGGTTCCCTAGTTAGCCAGAGAGCTCCCAGGCTCAGA
TCTGGTCTAACCAGAGAGACCCAGTACAAGCAAAAAGCAGATCTTGTCTTCGTTGGGAGTGAATTAGCCC
TTCCAGTCCCCTCTTTTCTTTTAAAAAGTGGCTAAGATCTACAGCTGCCTTGTAAGTCATTGGTCTTAAA
GGTACCTGAGGTGTGACTGGAAAACCCACCTCCTCCTCCTCTTGTGCTTCTAGCCAGGCACAATCAGCAT
TGGTAGCTGCTGTATTGCTACTTGTGATTGCTCCATGTTTTTCTAGGTCTCGACTGCAGAATTAATTCCA
GGCGGGGAGGCGGCCCAAAGGGAGATCCGACTCGTCTGAGGGCGAAGGCGAAGACGCGGAAGAGGCCGCA
GAGCCGGCAGCAGGCCGCGGGAAGGAAGGTCCGCTGGATTGAGGGCCGAAGGGACGTAGCAGAAGGACGT
CCCGCGCAGAATCCAGGTGGCAACACAGGCGAGCAGCCATGGAAAGGACGTCAGCTTCCCCGACAACACC
ACGGAATTGTCAGTGCCCAACAGCCGAGCCCCTGTCCAGCAGCGGGCAAGGCAGGCGGCGATGAGTTCCG
CCGTGGCAATAGGGAGGGGGAAAGCGAAAGTCCCGGAAAGGAGCTGACAGGTGGTGGCAATGCCCCAACC
AGTGGGGGTTGCGTCAGCAAACACAGTGCACACCACGCCACGTTGCCTGACAACGGGCCACAACTCCTCA
TAAAGAGACAGCAACCAGGATTTATACAAGGAGGAGAAAATGAAAGCCATACGGGAAGCAATAGCATGAT
ACAAAGGCATTAAAGCAGCGTATCCACATAGCGTAAAAGGAGCAACATAGTTAAGAATACCAGTCAATCT
TTCACAAATTTTGTAATCCAGAGGTTGATTGTTCCAGACGCGTGACTCAATTTAAATAAAACACATTAGT
AACATTAATATACATTAAAACACAACTGGATCCGGTTACCTCGAGAAGAGCTATGAATAAAAAGAAATAT
ATTTTCTTCAGAAGAGAATTCTGTTGGGTTAACCTGAAGAAGTAATCCCAGCAAGTGTTTCCAAGATGTG
CAGGCAACGATTCTGTAAAGTACTGAAGCCTCATTCAAACAAACTCAGGCACCGGGCTTGCGGGTCATGC
ACCAGGTGCGCGGTCCTTCGGGCACCTCGACGTCGGCGGTGACGGTGAAGCCGAGCCGCTCGTAGAAGGG
GAGGTTGCGGGGCGCGGAGGTCTCCAGGAAGGCGGGCACCCCAGCGCGCTCGGCCGCCTCCACTCCGGGG
AGCACGACGGCGCTGCCCAGACCCTTGCCCTGGTGGTCGGGCGAGACGCCGACGGTGGCCAGGAACCACG
CGGGCTCCTTGGGCCGGTGCGGCGCCAGGAGGCCTTCCATCTGTTGCTGCGCGGCCAGCCGGGAACCGCT
CAACTCGGCCATGCGCGAGCCGATCTCGGCGAACACCGCCCCCGCTTCGACGCTCTCCGGCGTGGTCCAG
ACCGCCACCGCGGCGCCGTCGTCCGCGACCCACACCTTGCCGATGTCGAGCCCGACGCGCGTGAGGAAGA
GTTCTTGCAGCTCGGTGACCCGCTCGATGTGGCGGTCCGGGTCGACGGTGTGGCGCGTGGCGGGGTAGTC
GGCGAACGCGGCGGCGAGGGTGCGTACGGCCCGGGGGACGTCGTCGCGGGTGGCGAGGCGCACCGTGGGC
TTGTACTCGGTGGCCATGGTATTATCGTGTTTTTCAAAGGAAAACCACGTCCCCGTGGTTCGGGGGGCCT
AGACGTTTTTTTAACCTCGACTAAACACATGTAAAGCATGTGCACCGAGGCCCCAGATCAGATCCCATAC
AATGGGGTACCTTCTGGGCATCCTTCAGCCCCTTGTTGAATACGCTTGAGGAGAGCCATTTGACTCTTTC
CACAACTATCCAACTCACAACGTGGCACTGGGGTTGTGCCGCCTTTGCAGGTGTATCTTATACACGTGGC
TTTTGGCCGCAGAGGCACCTGTCGCCAGGTGGGGGGTTCCGCTGCCTGCAAAGGGTCG
